Addgene plasmid #194183: pCMV6-MPP8-delta600-728-10xHis
Purpose: Expresses MPP8-delta600-728_10xHis
Depositing lab: Ralf Brandes & Matthias Leisegang. Depositing organization: Goethe-Universitaet Frankfurt am Main. Publication: HIF1alpha-AS1 is a DNA:DNA:RNA triplex-forming lncRNA interacting with the HUSH complex. Leisegang MS, Bains JK, Seredinski S, Oo JA, Krause NM, Kuo CC, Gunther S, Senturk Cetin N, Warwick T, Cao C, Boos F, Izquierdo Ponce J, Haydar S, Bednarz R, Valasarajan C, Fuhrmann DC, Preussner J, Looso M, Pullamsetti SS, Schulz MH, Jonker HRA, Richter C, Rezende F, Gilsbach R, Pfluger-Muller B, Wittig I, Grummt I, Ribarska T, Costa IG, Schwalbe H, Brandes RP. Nat Commun. 2022 Nov 2;13(1):6563. doi: 10.1038/s41467-022-34252-2. PubMed 36323673.
Backbone
  Vector backbone: pCMV6
  Vector type: Mammalian Expression
Growth in bacteria
  Bacterial resistance: Kanamycin, 50 μg/mL
  Growth temperature: 37°C
  Growth strain: DH5alpha
  Copy number: High Copy
Gene/Insert
  Gene/Insert name: MPHOSPH8 (alt name: M-Phase Phosphoprotein, Mpp8)
  Species: H. sapiens (human)
  Mutation: MPP8-delta600-728 (4xANK deletion)
  Entrez Gene: MPHOSPH8 (a.k.a. HSMPP8, TWA3, mpp8)
  Promoter: CMV
  Tag / fusion protein: 10xHis (N terminal on insert)
  Cloning method: Restriction Enzyme; 5′ cloning site Unknown (unknown if destroyed)
Terms and licenses: Academic/Nonprofit Terms; Industry Terms: Not Available to Industry
How to cite: pCMV6-MPP8-delta600-728-10xHis was a gift from Ralf Brandes & Matthias Leisegang (Addgene plasmid # 194183 ; http://n2t.net/addgene:194183 ; RRID:Addgene_194183)
