[The description below was written by a language model from this plasmid's Addgene catalogue record and pLannotate feature annotations shown in this document.]
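Description:
pCMV6-MPP8-delta600-728-10xHis is a mammalian expression plasmid of about 7 kb built on the pCMV6 backbone and carrying a deletion mutant of human MPHOSPH8 (MPP8). MPP8 is a heterochromatin protein that binds histone H3 methylated at lysine 9 and recruits the HUSH complex to H3K9me3-rich loci to maintain transcriptional silencing. In this construct residues 600–728, which the record describes as the four ankyrin repeats, have been removed. The open reading frame is driven by the human cytomegalovirus immediate-early enhancer and promoter and is followed by a human growth hormone polyadenylation signal. A T7 promoter lies between the CMV promoter and the coding region and could serve for in vitro transcription or as a sequencing primer site. The catalogue entry lists a 10xHis tag at the N terminus of the insert, useful for detection or metal-affinity purification. The tag is not annotated as a separate feature in the table, so its position cannot be confirmed from the annotations.

In bacteria the plasmid is maintained at high copy through a ColE1/pUC-type origin and selected with kanamycin. The resistance gene is the Tn5 NeoR/KanR aminoglycoside phosphotransferase, placed downstream of both a bacterial (AmpR) promoter and the SV40 early promoter, with an HSV TK polyadenylation signal. This arrangement gives kanamycin resistance in E. coli and should also permit G418 selection in mammalian cells. An f1 origin and a fragment of the SV40 origin are present, along with small remnants of lacZα, ble, M13 ori and bGH poly(A) sequences that appear to be backbone leftovers. The associated publication concerns a triplex-forming lncRNA that interacts with the HUSH complex, which suggests this mutant is used to test the contribution of the ankyrin repeat region to MPP8 interactions, although the record states only that it expresses the deletion protein.
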