Features (pLannotate 1.2.2; 16 found; start..end, strand, type, name):
      1..25      +  rep_origin     M13 ori (fragment): M13 bacteriophage origin of replication; arrow indicates direction of (+) strand synthesis
     29..183     -  CDS            lacZα (fragment): LacZα fragment of β-galactosidase; lacZ fragment
    343..722     +  enhancer       CMV enhancer: human cytomegalovirus immediate early enhancer
    724..923     +  promoter       CMV promoter: human cytomegalovirus (CMV) immediate early promoter
    952..970     +  promoter       T7 promoter: promoter for bacteriophage T7 RNA polymerase
   1028..3220    +  CDS            MPHOSPH8 (fragment): MPP8_HUMAN - Also known as MPP8. Experimental evidence at protein level: Swiss-Prot protein existence level 1. Heterochromatin component that specifically recognizes and binds methylated 'Lys-9' of histone H3 (H3K9me) and promotes recruitment of proteins that mediate epigenetic repression (PubMed:20871592, PubMed:26022416). Mediates recruitment of the HUSH complex to H3K9me3 sites: the HUSH complex is recruited to genomic loci rich in H3K9me3 and is required to maintain transcriptional silencing by promoting recruitment of SETDB1, a histone methyltransferase that mediates further deposition of
   3309..3931    +  polyA_signal   hGH poly(A) signal: human growth hormone polyadenylation signal
   4080..4668    -  rep_origin     ori: high-copy-number ColE1/pMB1/pBR322/pUC origin of replication
   4890..4906    +  polyA_signal   bGH poly(A) signal (fragment): bovine growth hormone polyadenylation signal
   4997..5044    -  polyA_signal   HSV TK poly(A) signal: herpes simplex virus thymidine kinase polyadenylation signal (Cole and Stacy, 1985)
   5103..5255    -  CDS            ble (fragment): BLE_KLEPN - Experimental evidence at protein level: Swiss-Prot protein existence level 1. Binding protein with a strong affinity to the bleomycin family of antibiotics. Binds to CL990; an antimitotic-antibiotic compound. From Klebsiella pneumoniae.
   5276..6070    -  CDS            NeoR/KanR: aminoglycoside phosphotransferase from Tn5; aph(3')-II (or nptII); confers resistance to neomycin, kanamycin, and G418 (Geneticin®)
   6119..6218    -  rep_origin     SV40 ori (fragment): SV40 origin of replication
   6212..6429    -  promoter       SV40 promoter (fragment): SV40 enhancer and early promoter
   6431..6535    -  promoter       AmpR promoter: bla
   6562..6990    +  rep_origin     f1 ori (sequence partly withheld): f1 bacteriophage origin of replication; arrow indicates direction of (+) strand synthesis
>Addgene plasmid #194183 | pCMV6-MPP8-delta600-728-10xHis | addgene full sequence | sequence record 382025 | Addgene NGS Result
AACAAAATATTAACGCTTACAATTTCCATTCGCCATTCAGGCTGCGCAACTGTTGGGAAGGGCGATCGGT
GCGGGCCTCTTCGCTATTACGCCAGCTGGCGAAAGGGGGATGTGCTGCAAGGCGATTAAGTTGGGTAACG
CCAGGGTTTTCCCAGTCACGACGTTGTAAAACGACGGCCAGTGCCAAGCTGATCTATACATTGAATCAAT
ATTGGCAATTAGCCATATTAGTCATTGGTTATATAGCATAAATCAATATTGGCTATTGGCCATTGCATAC
GTTGTATCTATATCATAATATGTACATTTATATTGGCTCATGTCCAATATGACCGCCATGTTGACATTGA
TTATTGACTAGTTATTAATAGTAATCAATTACGGGGTCATTAGTTCATAGCCCATATATGGAGTTCCGCG
TTACATAACTTACGGTAAATGGCCCGCCTGGCTGACCGCCCAACGACCCCCGCCCATTGACGTCAATAAT
GACGTATGTTCCCATAGTAACGCCAATAGGGACTTTCCATTGACGTCAATGGGTGGAGTATTTACGGTAA
ACTGCCCACTTGGCAGTACATCAAGTGTATCATATGCCAAGTCCGCCCCCTATTGACGTCAATGACGGTA
AATGGCCCGCCTGGCATTATGCCCAGTACATGACCTTACGGGACTTTCCTACTTGGCAGTACATCTACGT
ATTAGTCATCGCTATTACCATGGTGATGCGGTTTTGGCAGTACACCAATGGGCGTGGATAGCGGTTTGAC
TCACGGGGATTTCCAAGTCTCCACCCCATTGACGTCAATGGGAGTTTGTTTTGGCACCAAAATCAACGGG
ACTTTCCAAAATGTCGTAATAACCCCGCCCCGTTGACGCAAATGGGCGGTAGGCGTGTACGGTGGGAGGT
CTATATAAGCAGAGCTCGTTTAGTGAACCGTCAGAATTTTGTAATACGACTCACTATAGGGCGGCCGGGA
ATTCGTCGACTGGATCCAGTACCGAGGAGATCTGCGCCGCGATCGCCATGGAGCAGGTTGCGGAGGGAGC
AAGGGTGACCGCAGTCCCTGTGTCAGCTGCCGACAGCACTGAGGAGTTGGCCGAAGTCGAAGAAGGAGTT
GGAGTAGTGGGCGAAGATAATGACGCAGCCGCGAGAGGAGCGGAGGCCTTTGGCGACAGTGAGGAGGACG
GAGAGGATGTGTTCGAGGTGGAGAAGATCCTGGACATGAAGACCGAGGGGGGTAAAGTTCTTTACAAAGT
TCGCTGGAAAGGCTATACATCGGATGATGATACCTGGGAGCCCGAGATTCACCTGGAGGACTGTAAAGAA
GTGCTTCTTGAATTTAGGAAGAAAATTGCAGAGAACAAAGCCAAAGCAGTCAGGAAGGATATTCAGAGAC
TATCCTTAAATAACGACATATTTGAGGCGAACTCTGATAGCGATCAGCAAAGTGAGACAAAAGAAGATAC
TTCCCCAAAGAAGAAAAAGAAAAAATTGAGGCAGAGAGAAGAGAAAAGCCCAGATGATCTGAAAAAGAAA
AAAGCAAAGGCCGGGAAGCTAAAAGACAAGTCCAAACCAGACCTGGAGAGCTCCTTGGAAAGTTTAGTTT
TTGATTTAAGGACAAAGAAAAGAATTTCTGAAGCCAAAGAAGAACTAAAGGAGTCCAAAAAGCCCAAAAA
AGATGAAGTAAAAGAAACAAAAGAATTAAAGAAAGTTAAAAAGGGTGAAATAAGAGATTTAAAGACGAAA
ACAAGAGAAGATCCCAAAGAAAATAGAAAAACAAAAAAAGAAAAATTTGTCGAATCCCAGGTGGAATCTG
AATCAAGTGTACTTAATGATTCTCCCTTTCCAGAGGATGACAGTGAAGGGCTACATTCCGACAGCAGAGA
AGAGAAACAAAACACTAAAAGTGCAAGAGAGAGAGCAGGGCAGGACATGGGGCTGGAGCATGGCTTTGAG
AAGCCCCTAGACAGTGCCATGAGTGCTGAGGAGGATACCGATGTCAGAGGCAGGAGGAAAAAGAAGACCC
CGAGAAAGGCTGAGGACACTAGAGAGAACAGGAAGCTAGAGAACAAGAACGCTTTCTTAGAGAAGAAAAC
TGTGCCTAAAAAGCAGAGGAATCAAGACAGAAGCAAAAGTGCTGCAGAGTTAGAGAAGCTGATGCCTGTA
TCTGCCCAAACGCCAAAGGGCCGGAGGTTGAGCGGGGAAGAGAGAGGCCTCTGGTCCACGGACTCAGCCG
AGGAGGACAAAGAAACCAAAAGAAATGAATCCAAAGAAAAATATCAGAAAAGGCATGATTCTGACAAGGA
AGAAAAAGGCAGAAAAGAGCCAAAAGGATTAAAGACACTTAAGGAAATCAGAAATGCATTTGATTTATTT
AAATTAACTCCAGAAGAAAAAAATGATGTTTCTGAGAATAATCGGAAAAGGGAAGAAATACCACTGGATT
TTAAAACCATAGACGATCACAAAACCAAGGAAAACAAACAGTCACTTAAAGAAAGGAGAAACACCAGAGA
CGAAACGGATACTTGGGCATACATTGCTGCAGAAGGTGATCAGGAGGTTTTAGACAGCGTGTGCCAAGCA
GATGAGAATTCAGATGGCAGGCAGCAGATTCTGAGTTTGGGCATGGACCTGCAGTTGGAATGGATGAAGT
TGGAAGATTTCCAAAAGCACCTTGATGGGAAAGATGAGAATTTTGCTGCAACAGATGCAATTCCAAGTAA
TGTGTTAAGGGATGCTGTGAAAAATGGGGATTATATTACTGTAAAAGTTGCACTTAATTCAAATGAAGAA
TATAACCTGGACCAAGAGGATTCCGTAGCAGAAGAGACAATAAAGGATTACTTTGAAGCTCGCCTTGCTC
TGCTAGAACCAGTTTTTCCAATCGCATGTCATCGACTCTGTGAGGGTCCAGATTTTTCAACAGATTTCAA
TTACAAACCCCCACAGAACATACCAGAAGGCTCTGGCATCCTGCTGTTTATCTTCCATGCAAACTTTTTG
GGTAAAGAAGTTATTGCTCGGCTCTGTGGACCGTGTAGTGTACAAGCTGTAGTTCTGAATGATAAATTTC
AGCTTCCTGTTTTTCTGGACAGTCATTTTGTTTACTCATTCAGCCCTGTTGCAGGTCCCAATAAACTCTT
CATAAGGTTGACAGAAGCACCCTCTGCCAAGGTTAAGTTGCTAATAGGTGCATACAGAGTGCAGCTGCAG
GGGGGTGGAGGCTCTCACCATCACCACCATCATCACCACCATCACTAAACGGCCGGCCGCGGTCATAGCT
GTTTCCTGAACAGATCCCGGGTGGCATCCCTGTGACCCCTCCCCAGTGCCTCTCCTGGCCCTGGAAGTTG
CCACTCCAGTGCCCACCAGCCTTGTCCTAATAAAATTAAGTTGCATCATTTTGTCTGACTAGGTGTCCTT
CTATAATATTATGGGGTGGAGGGGGGTGGTATGGAGCAAGGGGCAAGTTGGGAAGACAACCTGTAGGGCC
TGCGGGGTCTATTGGGAACCAAGCTGGAGTGCAGTGGCACAATCTTGGCTCACTGCAATCTCCGCCTCCT
GGGTTCAAGCGATTCTCCTGCCTCAGCCTCCCGAGTTGTTGGGATTCCAGGCATGCATGACCAGGCTCAG
CTAATTTTTGTTTTTTTGGTAGAGACGGGGTTTCACCATATTGGCCAGGCTGGTCTCCAACTCCTAATCT
CAGGTGATCTACCCACCTTGGCCTCCCAAATTGCTGGGATTACAGGCGTGAACCACTGCTCCCTTCCCTG
TCCTTCTGATTTTAAAATAACTATACCAGCAGGAGGACGTCCAGACACAGCATAGGCTACCTGGCCATGC
CCAACCGGTGGGACATTTGAGTTGCTTGCTTGGCACTGTCCTCTCATGCGTTGGGTCCACTCAGTAGATG
CCTGTTGAATTGGGTACGCGGCCAGCGGCGAGCGGTATCAGCTCACTCAAAGGCGGTAATACGGTTATCC
ACAGAATCAGGGGATAACGCAGGAAAGAACATGTGAGCAAAAGGCCAGCAAAAGGCCAGGAACCGTAAAA
AGGCCGCGTTGCTGGCGTTTTTCCATAGGCTCCGCCCCCCTGACGAGCATCACAAAAATCGACGCTCAAG
TCAGAGGTGGCGAAACCCGACAGGACTATAAAGATACCAGGCGTTTCCCCCTGGAAGCTCCCTCGTGCGC
TCTCCTGTTCCGACCCTGCCGCTTACCGGATACCTGTCCGCCTTTCTCCCTTCGGGAAGCGTGGCGCTTT
CTCATAGCTCACGCTGTAGGTATCTCAGTTCGGTGTAGGTCGTTCGCTCCAAGCTGGGCTGTGTGCACGA
ACCCCCCGTTCAGCCCGACCGCTGCGCCTTATCCGGTAACTATCGTCTTGAGTCCAACCCGGTAAGACAC
GACTTATCGCCACTGGCAGCAGCCACTGGTAACAGGATTAGCAGAGCGAGGTATGTAGGCGGTGCTACAG
AGTTCTTGAAGTGGTGGCCTAACTACGGCTACACTAGAAGAACAGTATTTGGTATCTGCGCTCTGCTGAA
GCCAGTTACCTTCGGAAAAAGAGTTGGTAGCTCTTGATCCGGCAAACAAACCACCGCTGGTAGCGGTGGT
TTTTTTGTTTGCAAGCAGCAGATTACGCGCAGAAAAAAAGGATCTCAAGAAGATCCTTTGATCTTTTCTA
CGGGGTCTGACGCTCAGTGGAACGAAAACTCACGTTAAGGGATTTTGGTCATGAGATTATCAAAAAGGAT
CTTCACCTAGATCCTTTTAAATTAAAAATGAAGTTTTAAATCAATCTAAAGTATATATGAGTAACCTGAG
GCTATGGCAGGGCCTGCCGCCCCGACGTTGGCTGCGAGCCCTGGGCCTTCACCCGAACTTGGGGGGTGGG
GTGGGGAAAAGGAAGAAACGCGGGCGTATTGGCCCCAATGGGGTCTCGGTGGGGTATCGACAGAGTGCCA
GCCCTGGGACCGAACCCCGCGTTTATGAACAAACGACCCAACACCGTGCGTTTTATTCTGTCTTTTTATT
GCCGTCATAGCGCGGGTTCCTTCCGGTATTGTCTCCTTCCGTGTTTCAGTTAGCCTCCCCCTAGGGTGGG
CGAAGAACTCCAGCATGAGATCCCCGCGCTGGAGGATCATCCAGCCGGCGTCCCGGAAAACGATTCCGAA
GCCCAACCTTTCATAGAAGGCGGCGGTGGAATCGAAATCTCGTGATGGCAGGTTGGGCGTCGCTTGGTCG
GTCATTTCGAACCCCAGAGTCCCGCTCAGAAGAACTCGTCAAGAAGGCGATAGAAGGCGATGCGCTGCGA
ATCGGGAGCGGCGATACCGTAAAGCACGAGGAAGCGGTCAGCCCATTCGCCGCCAAGCTCTTCAGCAATA
TCACGGGTAGCCAACGCTATGTCCTGATAGCGATCCGCCACACCCAGCCGGCCACAGTCGATGAATCCAG
AAAAGCGGCCATTTTCCACCATGATATTCGGCAAGCAGGCATCGCCATGGGTCACGACGAGATCCTCGCC
GTCGGGCATGCTCGCCTTGAGCCTGGCGAACAGTTCGGCTGGCGCGAGCCCCTGATGCTCTTCGTCCAGA
TCATCCTGATCGACAAGACCGGCTTCCATCCGAGTACGTGCTCGCTCGATGCGATGTTTCGCTTGGTGGT
CGAATGGGCAGGTAGCCGGATCAAGCGTATGCAGCCGCCGCATTGCATCAGCCATGATGGATACTTTCTC
GGCAGGAGCAAGGTGAGATGACAGGAGATCCTGCCCCGGCACTTCGCCCAATAGCAGCCAGTCCCTTCCC
GCTTCAGTGACAACGTCGAGCACAGCTGCGCAAGGAACGCCCGTCGTGGCCAGCCACGATAGCCGCGCTG
CCTCGTCTTGCAGTTCATTCAGGGCACCGGACAGGTCGGTCTTGACAAAAAGAACCGGGCGCCCCTGCGC
TGACAGCCGGAACACGGCGGCATCAGAGCAGCCGATTGTCTGTTGTGCCCAGTCATAGCCGAATAGCCTC
TCCACCCAAGCGGCCGGAGAACCTGCGTGCAATCCATCTTGTTCAATCATGCGAAACGATCCTCATCCTG
TCTCTTGATCGATCTTTGCAAAAGCCTAGGCCTCCAAAAAAGCCTCCTCACTACTTCTGGAATAGCTCAG
AGGCCGAGGCGGCCTCGGCCTCTGCATAAATAAAAAAAATTAGTCAGCCATGGGGCGGGATGGGCGGAGT
TAGGGGCGGGACTATGGTTGCTGACTAATTGAGATGCATGCTTTGCATACTTCTGCCTGCTGGGGAGCCT
GGGGACTTTCCACACCTGGTTGCTGACTAATTGAGATGCATGCTTTGCATACTTCTGCCTGCTGGGGAGC
CTGGGGACTTTCCACACCCTAACTGACACACATTCCACAGCTGGTTCTTTCCGCCTCAGGACTCTTCCTT
TTTCAATATTATTGAAGCATTTATCAGGGTTATTGTCTCATGAGCGGATACATATTTGAATGTATTTAGA
AAAATAAACAAATAGGGGTTCCGCGCACATTTCCCCGAAAAGTGCCACCTG
[124 nt withheld, positions 6562-6685]
C
[91 nt withheld, positions 6687-6777]
A
[49 nt withheld, positions 6779-6827]
CCTTTGACGTTGGAGTCCACGTTCTTT
[37 nt withheld, positions 6855-6891]
ACCCTATCTCGGTCTATTCTTTTGATTTATAAGGGATTTTGCCGATTTCGGCCTATTGGTTAAAAAATGA
GCTGATTTAACAAAAATTTAACGCGAATTTT
